>Addgene plasmid #154895 | pDEST-ERBB2-v2 | addgene full sequence | sequence record 306905 | Addgene NGS Result
GACGGATCGGGAGATCTCCCGATCCCCTATGGTGCACTCTCAGTACAATCTGCTCTGATGCCGCATAGTT
AAGCCAGTATCTGCTCCCTGCTTGTGTGTTGGAGGTCGCTGAGTAGTGCGCGAGCAAAATTTAAGCTACA
ACAAGGCAAGGCTTGACCGACAATTGCATGAAGAATCTGCTTAGGGTTAGGCGTTTTGCGCTGCTTCGCG
ATGTACGGGCCAGATATACGCGTTGACATTGATTATTGACTAGTTATTAATAGTAATCAATTACGGGGTC
ATTAGTTCATAGCCCATATATGGAGTTCCGCGTTACATAACTTACGGTAAATGGCCCGCCTGGCTGACCG
CCCAACGACCCCCGCCCATTGACGTCAATAATGACGTATGTTCCCATAGTAACGCCAATAGGGACTTTCC
ATTGACGTCAATGGGTGGAGTATTTACGGTAAACTGCCCACTTGGCAGTACATCAAGTGTATCATATGCC
AAGTACGCCCCCTATTGACGTCAATGACGGTAAATGGCCCGCCTGGCATTATGCCCAGTACATGACCTTA
TGGGACTTTCCTACTTGGCAGTACATCTACGTATTAGTCATCGCTATTACCATGGTGATGCGGTTTTGGC
AGTACATCAATGGGCGTGGATAGCGGTTTGACTCACGGGGATTTCCAAGTCTCCACCCCATTGACGTCAA
TGGGAGTTTGTTTTGGCACCAAAATCAACGGGACTTTCCAAAATGTCGTAACAACTCCGCCCCATTGACG
CAAATGGGCGGTAGGCGTGTACGGTGGGAGGTCTATATAAGCAGAGCTCTCTGGCTAACTAGAGAACCCA
CTGCTTACTGGCTTATCGAAATTAATACGACTCACTATAGGGAGACCCAAGCTGGCTAGCGTTTAAACTT
AAGCTTGGTACCATATTACGGGGTACTCGAGACAAGTTTGTACAAAAAAGTTGGCACCATGGAGCTGGCG
GCCTTGTGCCGCTGGGGGCTCCTCCTCGCCCTCTTGCCCCCCGGAGCCGCGAGCACCCAAGTGTGCACCG
GCACAGACATGAAGCTGCGGCTCCCTGCCAGTCCCGAGACCCACCTGGACATGCTCCGCCACCTCTACCA
GGGCTGCCAGGTGGTGCAGGGAAACCTGGAACTCACCTACCTGCCCACCAATGCCAGCCTGTCCTTCCTG
CAGGATATCCAGGAGGTGCAGGGCTACGTGCTCATCGCTCACAACCAAGTGAGGCAGGTCCCACTGCAGA
GGCTGCGGATTGTGCGAGGCACCCAGCTCTTTGAGGACAACTATGCCCTGGCCGTGCTAGACAATGGAGA
CCCGCTGAACAATACCACCCCTGTCACAGGGGCCTCCCCAGGAGGCCTGCGGGAGCTGCAGCTTCGAAGC
CTCACAGAGATCTTGAAAGGAGGGGTCTTGATCCAGCGGAACCCCCAGCTCTGCTACCAGGACACGATTT
TGTGGAAGGACATCTTCCACAAGAACAACCAGCTGGCTCTCACACTGATAGACACCAACCGCTCTCGGGC
CTGCCACCCCTGTTCTCCGATGTGTAAGGGCTCCCGCTGCTGGGGAGAGAGTTCTGAGGATTGTCAGAGC
CTGACGCGCACTGTCTGTGCCGGTGGCTGTGCCCGCTGCAAGGGGCCACTGCCCACTGACTGCTGCCATG
AGCAGTGTGCTGCCGGCTGCACGGGCCCCAAGCACTCTGACTGCCTGGCCTGCCTCCACTTCAACCACAG
TGGCATCTGTGAGCTGCACTGCCCAGCCCTGGTCACCTACAACACAGACACGTTTGAGTCCATGCCCAAT
CCCGAGGGCCGGTATACATTCGGCGCCAGCTGTGTGACTGCCTGTCCCTACAACTACCTTTCTACGGACG
TGGGATCCTGCACCCTCGTCTGCCCCCTGCACAACCAAGAGGTGACAGCAGAGGATGGAACACAGCGGTG
TGAGAAGTGCAGCAAGCCCTGTGCCCGAGTGTGCTATGGTCTGGGCATGGAGCACTTGCGAGAGGTGAGG
GCAGTTACCAGTGCCAATATCCAGGAGTTTGCTGGCTGCAAGAAGATCTTTGGGAGCCTGGCATTTCTGC
CGGAGAGCTTTGATGGGGACCCAGCCTCCAACACTGCCCCGCTCCAGCCAGAGCAGCTCCAAGTGTTTGA
GACTCTGGAAGAGATCACAGGTTACCTATACATCTCAGCATGGCCGGACAGCCTGCCTGACCTCAGCGTC
TTCCAGAACCTGCAAGTAATCCGGGGACGAATTCTGCACAATGGCGCCTACTCGCTGACCCTGCAAGGGC
TGGGCATCAGCTGGCTGGGGCTGCGCTCACTGAGGGAACTGGGCAGTGGACTGGCCCTCATCCACCATAA
CACCCACCTCTGCTTCGTGCACACGGTGCCCTGGGACCAGCTCTTTCGGAACCCGCACCAAGCTCTGCTC
CACACTGCCAACCGGCCAGAGGACGAGTGTGTGGGCGAGGGCCTGGCCTGCCACCAGCTGTGCGCCCGAG
GGCACTGCTGGGGTCCAGGGCCCACCCAGTGTGTCAACTGCAGCCAGTTCCTTCGGGGCCAGGAGTGCGT
GGAGGAATGCCGAGTACTGCAGGGGCTCCCCAGGGAGTATGTGAATGCCAGGCACTGTTTGCCGTGCCAC
CCTGAGTGTCAGCCCCAGAATGGCTCAGTGACCTGTTTTGGACCGGAGGCTGACCAGTGTGTGGCCTGTG
CCCACTATAAGGACCCTCCCTTCTGCGTGGCCCGCTGCCCCAGCGGTGTGAAACCTGACCTCTCCTACAT
GCCCATCTGGAAGTTTCCAGATGAGGAGGGCGCATGCCAGCCTTGCCCCATCAACTGCACCCACTCCTGT
GTGGACCTGGATGACAAGGGCTGCCCCGCCGAGCAGAGAGCCAGCCCTCTGACGTCCATCATCTCTGCGG
TGGTTGGCATTCTGCTGGTCGTGGTCTTGGGGGTGGTCTTTGGGATCCTCATCAAGCGACGGCAGCAGAA
GATCCGGAAGTACACGATGCGGAGACTGCTGCAGGAAACGGAGCTGGTGGAGCCGCTGACACCTAGCGGA
GCGATGCCCAACCAGGCGCAGATGCGGATCCTGAAAGAGACGGAGCTGAGGAAGGTGAAGGTGCTTGGAT
CTGGCGCTTTTGGCACAGTCTACAAGGGCATCTGGATCCCTGATGGGGAGAATGTGAAAATTCCAGTGGC
CATCAAAGTGTTGAGGGAAAACACATCCCCCAAAGCCAACAAAGAAATCTTAGACGAAGCATACGTGATG
GCTGGTGTGGGCTCCCCATATGTCTCCCGCCTTCTGGGCATCTGCCTGACATCCACGGTGCAGCTGGTGA
CACAGCTTATGCCCTATGGCTGCCTCTTAGACCATGTCCGGGAAAACCGCGGACGCCTGGGCTCCCAGGA
CCTGCTGAACTGGTGTATGCAGATTGCCAAGGGGATGAGCTACCTGGAGGATGTGCGGCTCGTACACAGG
GACTTGGCCGCTCGGAACGTGCTGGTCAAGAGTCCCAACCATGTCAAAATTACAGACTTCGGGCTGGCTC
GGCTGCTGGACATTGACGAGACAGAGTACCATGCAGATGGGGGCAAGGTGCCCATCAAGTGGATGGCGCT
GGAGTCCATTCTCCGCCGGCGGTTCACCCACCAGAGTGATGTGTGGAGTTATGGTGTGACTGTGTGGGAG
CTGATGACTTTTGGGGCCAAACCTTACGATGGGATCCCAGCCCGGGAGATCCCTGACCTGCTGGAAAAGG
GGGAGCGGCTGCCCCAGCCCCCCATCTGCACCATTGATGTCTACATGATCATGGTCAAATGTTGGATGAT
TGACTCTGAATGTCGGCCAAGATTCCGGGAGTTGGTGTCTGAATTCTCCCGCATGGCCAGGGACCCCCAG
CGCTTTGTGGTCATCCAGAATGAGGACTTGGGCCCAGCCAGTCCCTTGGACAGCACCTTCTACCGCTCAC
TGCTGGAGGACGATGACATGGGGGACCTGGTGGATGCTGAGGAGTATCTGGTACCCCAGCAGGGCTTCTT
CTGTCCAGACCCTGCCCCGGGCGCTGGGGGCATGGTCCACCACAGGCACCGCAGCTCATCTACCAGGAGT
GGCGGTGGGGACCTGACACTAGGGCTGGAGCCCTCTGAAGAGGAGGCCCCCAGGTCTCCACTGGCACCCT
CCGAAGGGGCTGGCTCCGATGTATTTGATGGTGACCTGGGAATGGGGGCAGCCAAGGGGCTGCAAAGCCT
CCCCACACATGACCCCAGCCCTCTACAGCGGTACAGTGAGGACCCCACAGTACCCCTGCCCTCTGAGACT
GATGGCTACGTTGCCCCCCTGACCTGCAGCCCCCAGCCTGAATATGTGAACCAGCCAGATGTTCGGCCCC
AGCCCCCTTCGCCCCGAGAGGGCCCTCTGCCTGCTGCCCGACCTGCTGGTGCCACTCTGGAAAGGCCCAA
GACTCTCTCCCCAGGGAAGAATGGGGTCGTCAAAGACGTTTTTGCCTTTGGGGGTGCCGTGGAGAACCCC
GAGTACTTGACACCCCAGGGAGGAGCTGCCCCTCAGCCCCACCCTCCTCCTGCCTTCAGCCCAGCCTTCG
ACAACCTCTATTACTGGGACCAGGACCCACCAGAGCGGGGGGCTCCACCCAGCACCTTCAAAGGGACACC
TACGGCAGAGAACCCAGAGTACCTGGGTCTGGACGTGCCAGTGCCAACTTTCTTGTACAAAGTGGTCATC
GATGGTGGCGGTGGCTCTGGAGGTGGTGGGTCCTCCGGAAAGAACGGCATCAAGGCCAACTTCAAGATCC
GCCACAACATCGAGGACGGCGGCGTGCAGCTCGCCGACCACTACCAGCAGAACACCCCCATCGGCGACGG
CCCCGTGCTGCTGCCCGACAACCACTACCTGAGCTACCAGTCCGCCCTGAGCAAAGACCCCAACGAGAAG
CGCGATCACATGGTCCTGCTGGAGTTCGTGACCGCCGCCGGGATCACTCTCGGCATGGACGAGCTGTACA
AGTAATCTAGAGGGCCCGTTTAAACCCGCTGATCAGCCTCGACTGTGCCTTCTAGTTGCCAGCCATCTGT
TGTTTGCCCCTCCCCCGTGCCTTCCTTGACCCTGGAAGGTGCCACTCCCACTGTCCTTTCCTAATAAAAT
GAGGAAATTGCATCGCATTGTCTGAGTAGGTGTCATTCTATTCTGGGGGGTGGGGTGGGGCAGGACAGCA
AGGGGGAGGATTGGGAAGACAATAGCAGGCATGCTGGGGATGCGGTGGGCTCTATGGCTTCTGAGGCGGA
AAGAACCAGCTGCATTAATGAATCGGCCAACGCGCGGGGAGAGGCGGTTTGCGTATTGGGCGCTCTTCCG
CTTCCTCGCTCACTGACTCGCTGCGCTCGGTCGTTCGGCTGCGGCGAGCGGTATCAGCTCACTCAAAGGC
GGTAATACGGTTATCCACAGAATCAGGGGATAACGCAGGAAAGAACATGTGAGCAAAAGGCCAGCAAAAG
GCCAGGAACCGTAAAAAGGCCGCGTTGCTGGCGTTTTTCCATAGGCTCCGCCCCCCTGACGAGCATCACA
AAAATCGACGCTCAAGTCAGAGGTGGCGAAACCCGACAGGACTATAAAGATACCAGGCGTTTCCCCCTGG
AAGCTCCCTCGTGCGCTCTCCTGTTCCGACCCTGCCGCTTACCGGATACCTGTCCGCCTTTCTCCCTTCG
GGAAGCGTGGCGCTTTCTCATAGCTCACGCTGTAGGTATCTCAGTTCGGTGTAGGTCGTTCGCTCCAAGC
TGGGCTGTGTGCACGAACCCCCCGTTCAGCCCGACCGCTGCGCCTTATCCGGTAACTATCGTCTTGAGTC
CAACCCGGTAAGACACGACTTATCGCCACTGGCAGCAGCCACTGGTAACAGGATTAGCAGAGCGAGGTAT
GTAGGCGGTGCTACAGAGTTCTTGAAGTGGTGGCCTAACTACGGCTACACTAGAAGAACAGTATTTGGTA
TCTGCGCTCTGCTGAAGCCAGTTACCTTCGGAAAAAGAGTTGGTAGCTCTTGATCCGGCAAACAAACCAC
CGCTGGTAGCGGTGGTTTTTTTGTTTGCAAGCAGCAGATTACGCGCAGAAAAAAAGGATCTCAAGAAGAT
CCTTTGATCTTTTCTACGGGGTCTGACGCTCAGTGGAACGAAAACTCACGTTAAGGGATTTTGGTCATGA
GATTATCAAAAAGGATCTTCACCTAGATCCTTTTAAATTAAAAATGAAGTTTTAAATCAATCTAAAGTAT
ATATGAGTAAACTTGGTCTGACAGTTACCAATGCTTAATCAGTGAGGCACCTATCTCAGCGATCTGTCTA
TTTCGTTCATCCATAGTTGCCTGACTCCCCGTCGTGTAGATAACTACGATACGGGAGGGCTTACCATCTG
GCCCCAGTGCTGCAATGATACCGCGAGACCCACGCTCACCGGCTCCAGATTTATCAGCAATAAACCAGCC
AGCCGGAAGGGCCGAGCGCAGAAGTGGTCCTGCAACTTTATCCGCCTCCATCCAGTCTATTAATTGTTGC
CGGGAAGCTAGAGTAAGTAGTTCGCCAGTTAATAGTTTGCGCAACGTTGTTGCCATTGCTACAGGCATCG
TGGTGTCACGCTCGTCGTTTGGTATGGCTTCATTCAGCTCCGGTTCCCAACGATCAAGGCGAGTTACATG
ATCCCCCATGTTGTGCAAAAAAGCGGTTAGCTCCTTCGGTCCTCCGATCGTTGTCAGAAGTAAGTTGGCC
GCAGTGTTATCACTCATGGTTATGGCAGCACTGCATAATTCTCTTACTGTCATGCCATCCGTAAGATGCT
TTTCTGTGACTGGTGAGTACTCAACCAAGTCATTCTGAGAATAGTGTATGCGGCGACCGAGTTGCTCTTG
CCCGGCGTCAATACGGGATAATACCGCGCCACATAGCAGAACTTTAAAAGTGCTCATCATTGGAAAACGT
TCTTCGGGGCGAAAACTCTCAAGGATCTTACCGCTGTTGAGATCCAGTTCGATGTAACCCACTCGTGCAC
CCAACTGATCTTCAGCATCTTTTACTTTCACCAGCGTTTCTGGGTGAGCAAAAACAGGAAGGCAAAATGC
CGCAAAAAAGGGAATAAGGGCGACACGGAAATGTTGAATACTCATACTCTTCCTTTTTCAATATTATTGA
AGCATTTATCAGGGTTATTGTCTCATGAGCGGATACATATTTGAATGTATTTAGAAAAATAAACAAATAG
GGGTTCCGCGCACATTTCCCCGAAAAGTGCCACCTGACGTC
Features (pLannotate 1.2.2; 14 found; start..end, strand, type, name):
     28..80      -  misc_feature   bom (fragment): basis of mobility region from pBR322
    235..614     +  enhancer       CMV enhancer: human cytomegalovirus immediate early enhancer
    615..818     +  promoter       CMV promoter: human cytomegalovirus (CMV) immediate early promoter
    814..847     +  LTR            5' LTR (truncated) (fragment): truncated 5' long terminal repeat (LTR) from HIV-1
    863..881     +  promoter       T7 promoter: promoter for bacteriophage T7 RNA polymerase
    943..960     +  protein_bind   attB1 (fragment): mutant version of attB; core recombination site for the Gateway® BP reaction BP Clonase™
    969..4733    +  CDS            ERBB2: ERBB2_HUMAN - Also known as HER2, MLN19, NEU, NGL. Experimental evidence at protein level: Swiss-Prot protein existence level 1. In the nucleus is involved in transcriptional regulation. Associates with the 5'-TCAAATTC-3' sequence in the PTGS2/COX-2 promoter and activates its transcription. Implicated in transcriptional activation of CDKN1A; the function involves STAT3 and SRC. Involved in the transcription of rRNA genes by RNA Pol I and enhances protein synthesis and cell growth. From Homo sapiens (Human).
   4738..4755    -  protein_bind   attB2 (fragment): mutant version of attB; core recombination site for the Gateway® BP reaction BP Clonase™
   4800..5042    +  CDS            VC155: C-terminal fragment of mVenus for use in bimolecular fluorescence complementation (BiFC) (Kodama and Hu, 2010)
   5083..5307    +  polyA_signal   bGH poly(A) signal: bovine growth hormone polyadenylation signal
   5326..5383    -  CDS            lacI (fragment): lac repressor; lacI; The lac repressor binds to the lac operator to inhibit transcription in E. coli. This inhibition can be relieved by adding lactose or isopropyl-β-D-thiogalactopyranoside (IPTG).
   5566..6154    -  rep_origin     ori: high-copy-number ColE1/pMB1/pBR322/pUC origin of replication
   6325..7185    -  CDS            AmpR: β-lactamase; bla; confers resistance to ampicillin, carbenicillin, and related antibiotics
   7186..7290    -  promoter       AmpR promoter: bla
