[The description below was written by a language model from this plasmid's Addgene catalogue record and pLannotate feature annotations shown in this document.]
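Description:
pDEST-ERBB2-v2 is a mammalian expression plasmid built on the Gateway destination backbone pDEST-ORF-V2, and it produces human ERBB2 (HER2) fused at its C terminus to the second fragment of the Venus fluorescent protein. It is propagated in E. coli through a high-copy ColE1/pUC-type origin and selected with ampicillin via the β-lactamase gene and its native promoter. The annotation also picks up short remnants of other elements (bom, a lacI fragment and a truncated HIV-1 LTR match just downstream of the CMV promoter), which appear to be backbone remnants or partial sequence matches rather than working parts. No mammalian selection marker is annotated, which fits transient transfection use, although the record does not say so explicitly.

The expression cassette is driven by the human cytomegalovirus immediate early enhancer and promoter, followed by a T7 promoter. The full-length ERBB2 coding sequence (about 3.8 kb) sits between attB1 and attB2 sites left by Gateway recombination. After attB2 comes the VC155 coding sequence, the C-terminal portion of mVenus, and the bovine growth hormone polyadenylation signal terminates the transcript. The recorded C-terminal fusion implies that translation reads through the attB2 linker into the Venus fragment.

The construct is intended for bimolecular fluorescence complementation assays. The Venus fragment is not fluorescent on its own, but when ERBB2-v2 is co-expressed with a partner protein carrying the complementary N-terminal Venus fragment, close association of the two proteins lets the fragments reassemble into a fluorescent protein. This reports interactions such as receptor dimerisation or complex formation in cells. The associated study concerned SorLA, HER3, heregulin response and neratinib resistance.
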