Addgene plasmid #154895: pDEST-ERBB2-v2
Purpose: Expresses ERBB2 (a.k.a HER2) fused to Venus fragment 2 (v2) for use in bimolecular fluorescence complementation (BiFC) assays
Depositing lab: Johanna Ivaska. Publication: A feed-forward loop between SorLA and HER3 determines heregulin response and neratinib resistance. Al-Akhrass H, Conway JRW, Poulsen ASA, Paatero I, Kaivola J, Padzik A, Andersen OM, Ivaska J. Oncogene. 2021 Feb;40(7):1300-1317. doi: 10.1038/s41388-020-01604-5. Epub 2021 Jan 8. PubMed 33420373.
Backbone
  Vector backbone: pDEST-ORF-V2
  Backbone manufacturer: Addgene, #73638
  Backbone size w/o insert (bp): 5211
  Total vector size (bp): 7321
  Vector type: Mammalian Expression
Growth in bacteria
  Bacterial resistance: Ampicillin, 100 μg/mL
  Growth temperature: 37°C
  Growth strain: DH5alpha
  Copy number: Unknown
Gene/Insert
  Gene/Insert name: ERBB2 (alt name: HER2)
  Species: H. sapiens (human)
  Insert size (bp): 3765
  Entrez Gene: ERBB2 (a.k.a. CD340, HER-2, HER-2/neu, HER2, MLN 19, MLN-19, NEU, NGL, TKR1, VSCN2, c-ERB-2, c-ERB2, p185(erbB2))
  Promoter: CMV
  Tag / fusion protein: Venus fragment 2 (v2) (C terminal on backbone)
  Cloning method: Gateway Cloning
  Sequencing primers: 5′ CGCAAATGGGCGGTAGGCGTG; 3′ TAGAAGGCACAGTCGAGG
Terms and licenses: Academic/Nonprofit Terms; Industry Terms: Not Available to Industry
How to cite: pDEST-ERBB2-v2 was a gift from Johanna Ivaska (Addgene plasmid # 154895 ; http://n2t.net/addgene:154895 ; RRID:Addgene_154895)
